>Addgene plasmid #83324 | pSucCD2 | addgene full sequence | sequence record 160476 | Addgene assembled full plasmid sequence
ATCCGGATATAGTTCCTCCTTTCAGCAAAAAACCCCTCAAGACCCGTTTAGAGGCCCCAAGGGGTTATGC
TAGTTATTGCTCAGCGGTGGCAGCAGCCAACTCAGCTTCCTTTCGGGCTTTGTTTAGCAGCCTAGGTATT
AATCAATTAGTGGTGGTGGTGGTGGTGGTGGTGCTCGAGTGCGGCCGCAAGCTTGTCGACGGAGCTCGCC
TGCAGGCGCGCCAAGGCCTGTACAGAATTCACTAGTGATTGAGCATCGAGCTCTTATTTCAGAACAGTTT
TCAGTGCTTCACCGATATCCGCCAGGCTGCGAACGGTTTTCACGCCTGCGGCTTCCAGAGCAGCGAATTT
CTCATCCGCAGTCCCTTTCCCACCGGCAATGATGGCACCCGCGTGGCCCATACGTTTGCCTTTCGGCGCA
GTTACACCAGCGATGTAACCCACAACTGGCTTGGTAACGTGCTCTTTGATGTACGCAGCTGCTTCTTCTT
CAGCGCTACCGCCGATCTCACCGATCATCACGATCGCTTCGGTCTGCGGATCTTTTTCGAACATTTCGAG
GATGTCGATAAAGTTAGAGCCAGGGATCGGGTCACCGCCGATACCGACACAGGTCGACTGACCGAAACCG
TAATCCGTGGTCTGTTTAACCGCTTCATAGGTCAGTGTACCGGAACGGGAAACGATACCCACTTTACCCG
GTTTGTGAATGTGACCAGGCTGAATACCGATTTTGCATTCACCCGGAGTGATAACGCCTGGGCAGTTCGG
GCCGATCATACGAACGCCTGCTTCATCCAGCTTCACTTTCACGGTCAGCATATCCAGCGTCGGGATGCCT
TCAGTGATGGTGATAATCAGTTTGATGCCTGCGTCGATGGCTTCCAGAATGGAGTCTTTGCAGAACGGTG
CTGGTACGTAGATAACAGAAGCGGTAGCGCCAGTAGCAGCAACAGCTTCACGCACGGTGTTGAACACCGG
CAGGCCGAGGTGGGTAGTACCGCCTTTACCTGGGGTTACGCCGCCAACCATTTTAGTGCCGTATGCAATG
GCCTGTTCTGAGTGGAAAGTCCCCTGGCTACCGGTAAAGCCCTGGCAGATAACCTTGGTGTTTTTATCAA
TTAAAATGGACATTATTTCCCCTCCACTGCGGCAACAACCTGCTGAGCTGCATCCGTCAGACCTTTTGCT
GCAATAATATTCAGGCCGCTGTCAGCCAGTTTCTTCGCGCCGAGTTCGGCGTTGTTACCTTCCAGACGTA
CCACGACCGGTACGTTAACACCCACTTCCGCTACCGCACCGATGATACCGTCAGCGATCAGGTCGCAACG
AACGATACCGCCGAAGATGTTAACCAGAACGGCTTTCACTTTGTCGTCAGAGAGGATGATTTTGAACGCT
TCGGTTACACGTTCTTTGGTTGCGCCGCCGCCAACGTCCAGGAAGTTAGCCGGTTCGCCGCCGTGCAGTT
TAACGATGTCCATCGTACCCATCGCCAGGCCTGCGCCGTTAACCATACAACCGATGTTACCGTCCAGCGC
AACGTAGTTCAGTTCCCACTGTGCAGCCTGTGCTTCACGCGGATCTTCCTGCGACTGGTCACGCATTTCG
CGCAGATCAGGCTGGCGGAACAGGGCGTTGCCATCAGCGCCCAGTTTGCCGTCGAGGCAAATCAGATCGC
CCTGTTTGGTGATGACCAGCGGGTTGATTTCGATCAGCGCCAGGTCGCGCTCCAGGAAAATGGTCGCCAG
GCCCATGAAGATTTTGGTGAACTGCTGAACCAGTTTACCTTCCAGACCCAGTTTGAACGCCAGCTCGCGT
CCCTGATACGGCATCGGGCCAGTCAGCGGATCAAGCGCAACTTTGTGGATCAGGTGCGGAGTTTCTTCCG
CCACTTTTTCGATTTCCACGCCGCCTTCGGTGGAGGCCATAAAGACCACGCGACGTGAACTACGGTCTAC
AACGGCACCGAGATACAGCTCTTTAGCGATATCGGTCGCTGCTTCAACCAGAATCTGGTTAACCGGTTGG
CCATTGGCATCTGTTTGATACGTTACCAGACGCTTGCCCAGCCAGTTTTCTGCAAAAGCACGGATGTCTT
CTTTGCTGTTTACAACTTTCACACCGCCCGCTTTACCGCGGCCGCCTGCGTGAACCTGACATTTCACTAC
CCACGGACCGGCACCGATTTTTGAAGCGGCTTCTTCTGCTTCGCGCGGAGTAGTACAGGCATAACCCACC
GGTGCTGGTAAGCCATAGCGGGCAAACAGTTGTTTTGCCTGATATTCATGTAAGTTCATATGTATATCTC
CTTCTTAAAGTTAAACAAAATTATTTCTAGAGGGGAATTGTTATCCGCTCACAATTCCCCTATAGTGAGT
CGTATTAATTTCGCGGGATCGAGATCGATCTCGATCCTCTACGCCGGACGCATCGTGGCCGGCATCACCG
GCGCCACAGGTGCGGTTGCTGGCGCCTATATCGCCGACATCACCGATGGGGAAGATCGGGCTCGCCACTT
CGGGCTCATGAGCGCTTGTTTCGGCGTGGGTATGGTGGCAGGCCCCGTGGCCGGGGGACTGTTGGGCGCC
ATCTCCTTGCATGCACCATTCCTTGCGGCGGCGGTGCTCAACGGCCTCAACCTACTACTGGGCTGCTTCC
TAATGCAGGAGTCGCATAAGGGAGAGCGTCGAGATCCCGGACACCATCGAATGGCGCAAAACCTTTCGCG
GTATGGCATGATAGCGCCCGGAAGAGAGTCAATTCAGGGTGGTGAATGTGAAACCAGTAACGTTATACGA
TGTCGCAGAGTATGCCGGTGTCTCTTATCAGACCGTTTCCCGCGTGGTGAACCAGGCCAGCCACGTTTCT
GCGAAAACGCGGGAAAAAGTGGAAGCGGCGATGGCGGAGCTGAATTACATTCCCAACCGCGTGGCACAAC
AACTGGCGGGCAAACAGTCGTTGCTGATTGGCGTTGCCACCTCCAGTCTGGCCCTGCACGCGCCGTCGCA
AATTGTCGCGGCGATTAAATCTCGCGCCGATCAACTGGGTGCCAGCGTGGTGGTGTCGATGGTAGAACGA
AGCGGCGTCGAAGCCTGTAAAGCGGCGGTGCACAATCTTCTCGCGCAACGCGTCAGTGGGCTGATCATTA
ACTATCCGCTGGATGACCAGGATGCCATTGCTGTGGAAGCTGCCTGCACTAATGTTCCGGCGTTATTTCT
TGATGTCTCTGACCAGACACCCATCAACAGTATTATTTTCTCCCATGAAGACGGTACGCGACTGGGCGTG
GAGCATCTGGTCGCATTGGGTCACCAGCAAATCGCGCTGTTAGCGGGCCCATTAAGTTCTGTCTCGGCGC
GTCTGCGTCTGGCTGGCTGGCATAAATATCTCACTCGCAATCAAATTCAGCCGATAGCGGAACGGGAAGG
CGACTGGAGTGCCATGTCCGGTTTTCAACAAACCATGCAAATGCTGAATGAGGGCATCGTTCCCACTGCG
ATGCTGGTTGCCAACGATCAGATGGCGCTGGGCGCAATGCGCGCCATTACCGAGTCCGGGCTGCGCGTTG
GTGCGGACATCTCGGTAGTGGGATACGACGATACCGAAGACAGCTCATGTTATATCCCGCCGTTAACCAC
CATCAAACAGGATTTTCGCCTGCTGGGGCAAACCAGCGTGGACCGCTTGCTGCAACTCTCTCAGGGCCAG
GCGGTGAAGGGCAATCAGCTGTTGCCCGTCTCACTGGTGAAAAGAAAAACCACCCTGGCGCCCAATACGC
AAACCGCCTCTCCCCGCGCGTTGGCCGATTCATTAATGCAGCTGGCACGACAGGTTTCCCGACTGGAAAG
CGGGCAGTGAGCGCAACGCAATTAATGTAAGTTAGCTCACTCATTAGGCACCGGGATCTCGACCGATGCC
CTTGAGAGCCTTCAACCCAGTCAGCTCCTTCCGGTGGGCGCGGGGCATGACTAGCATGATCGTGCTCCTG
TCGTTGAGGACCCGGCTAGGCTGGCGGGGTTGCCTTACTGGTTAGCAGAATGAATCACCGATACGCGAGC
GAACGTGAAGCGACTGCTGCTGCAAAACGTCTGCGACCTGAGCAACAACATGAATGGTCTTCGGTTTCCG
TGTTTCGTAAAGTCTGGAAACGCGGAAGTCAGCGCCCTGCACCATTATGTTCCGGATCTGCATCGCAGGA
TGCTGCTGGCTACCCTGTGGAACACCTACATCTGTATTAACGAAGCGCTGGCATTGACCCTGAGTGATTT
TTCTCTGGTCCCGCCGCATCCATACCGCCAGTTGTTTACCCTCACAACGTTCCAGTAACCGGGCATGTTC
ATCATCAGTAACCCGTATCGTGAGCATCCTCTCTCGTTTCATCGGTATCATTACCCCCATGAACAGAAAT
CCCCCTTACACGGAGGCATCAGTGACCAAACAGGAAAAAACCGCCCTTAACATGGCCCGCTTTATCAGAA
GCCAGACATTAACGCTTCTGGAGAAACTCAACGAGCTGGACGCGGATGAACAGGCAGACATCTGTGAATC
GCTTCACGACCACGCTGATGAGCTTTACCGCAGCTGCCTCGCGCGTTTCGGTGATGACGGTGAAAACCTC
TGACACATGCAGCTCCCGGAGACGGTCACAGCTTGTCTGTAAGCGGATGCCGGGAGCAGACAAGCCCGTC
AGGGCGCGTCAGCGGGTGTTGGCGGGTGTCGGGGCGCAGCCATGACCCAGTCACGTAGCGATAGCGGAGT
GTATACTGGCTTAACTATGCGGCATCAGAGCAGATTGTACTGAGAGTGCACCATATATGCGGTGTGAAAT
ACCGCACAGATGCGTAAGGAGAAAATACCGCATCAGGCGCTCTTCCGCTTCCTCGCTCACTGACTCGCTG
CGCTCGGTCGTTCGGCTGCGGCGAGCGGTATCAGCTCACTCAAAGGCGGTAATACGGTTATCCACAGAAT
CAGGGGATAACGCAGGAAAGAACATGTGAGCAAAAGGCCAGCAAAAGGCCAGGAACCGTAAAAAGGCCGC
GTTGCTGGCGTTTTTCCATAGGCTCCGCCCCCCTGACGAGCATCACAAAAATCGACGCTCAAGTCAGAGG
TGGCGAAACCCGACAGGACTATAAAGATACCAGGCGTTTCCCCCTGGAAGCTCCCTCGTGCGCTCTCCTG
TTCCGACCCTGCCGCTTACCGGATACCTGTCCGCCTTTCTCCCTTCGGGAAGCGTGGCGCTTTCTCATAG
CTCACGCTGTAGGTATCTCAGTTCGGTGTAGGTCGTTCGCTCCAAGCTGGGCTGTGTGCACGAACCCCCC
GTTCAGCCCGACCGCTGCGCCTTATCCGGTAACTATCGTCTTGAGTCCAACCCGGTAAGACACGACTTAT
CGCCACTGGCAGCAGCCACTGGTAACAGGATTAGCAGAGCGAGGTATGTAGGCGGTGCTACAGAGTTCTT
GAAGTGGTGGCCTAACTACGGCTACACTAGAAGGACAGTATTTGGTATCTGCGCTCTGCTGAAGCCAGTT
ACCTTCGGAAAAAGAGTTGGTAGCTCTTGATCCGGCAAACAAACCACCGCTGGTAGCGGTGGTTTTTTTG
TTTGCAAGCAGCAGATTACGCGCAGAAAAAAAGGATCTCAAGAAGATCCTTTGATCTTTTCTACGGGGTC
TGACGCTCAGTGGAACGAAAACTCACGTTAAGGGATTTTGGTCATGAACAATAAAACTGTCTGCTTACAT
AAACAGTAATACAAGGGGTGTTATGAGCCATATTCAACGGGAAACGTCTTGCTCTAGGCCGCGATTAAAT
TCCAACATGGATGCTGATTTATATGGGTATAAATGGGCTCGCGATAATGTCGGGCAATCAGGTGCGACAA
TCTATCGATTGTATGGGAAGCCCGATGCGCCAGAGTTGTTTCTGAAACATGGCAAAGGTAGCGTTGCCAA
TGATGTTACAGATGAGATGGTCAGACTAAACTGGCTGACGGAATTTATGCCTCTTCCGACCATCAAGCAT
TTTATCCGTACTCCTGATGATGCATGGTTACTCACCACTGCGATCCCCGGGAAAACAGCATTCCAGGTAT
TAGAAGAATATCCTGATTCAGGTGAAAATATTGTTGATGCGCTGGCAGTGTTCCTGCGCCGGTTGCATTC
GATTCCTGTTTGTAATTGTCCTTTTAACAGCGATCGCGTATTTCGTCTCGCTCAGGCGCAATCACGAATG
AATAACGGTTTGGTTGATGCGAGTGATTTTGATGACGAGCGTAATGGCTGGCCTGTTGAACAAGTCTGGA
AAGAAATGCATAAACTTTTGCCATTCTCACCGGATTCAGTCGTCACTCATGGTGATTTCTCACTTGATAA
CCTTATTTTTGACGAGGGGAAATTAATAGGTTGTATTGATGTTGGACGAGTCGGAATCGCAGACCGATAC
CAGGATCTTGCCATCCTATGGAACTGCCTCGGTGAGTTTTCTCCTTCATTACAGAAACGGCTTTTTCAAA
AATATGGTATTGATAATCCTGATATGAATAAATTGCAGTTTCATTTGATGCTCGATGAGTTTTTCTAAGA
ATTAATTCATGAGCGGATACATATTTGAATGTATTTAGAAAAATAAACAAATAGGGGTTCCGCGCACATT
TCCCCGAAAAGTGCCACCTGAAATTGTAAACGTTAATATTTTGTTAAAATTCGCGTTAAATTTTTGTTAA
ATCAGCTCATTTTTTAACCAATAGGCCGAAATCGGCAAAATCCCTTATAAATCAAAAGAATAGACCGAGA
TAGGGT
[37 nt withheld, positions 6797-6833]
AAAGAACGTGGACTCCAACGTCAAAGG
[49 nt withheld, positions 6861-6909]
T
[91 nt withheld, positions 6911-7001]
G
[124 nt withheld, positions 7003-7126]
CCCATTCGCCA
Features (pLannotate 1.2.2; 20 found; start..end, strand, type, name):
     26..73      -  terminator     T7 terminator: transcription terminator for bacteriophage T7 RNA polymerase
     81..124     -  CDS            SET1 (fragment): solubility-enhancement tag derived from T7 phage gene 10B
    150..173     -  CDS            9xHis (fragment): 9xHis affinity tag
    267..1133    -  CDS            sucD: SUCD_ECOLI - Experimental evidence at protein level: Swiss-Prot protein existence level 1. Succinyl-CoA synthetase functions in the citric acid cycle (TCA), coupling the hydrolysis of succinyl-CoA to the synthesis of either ATP or GTP and thus represents the only step of substrate-level phosphorylation in the TCA. The alpha subunit of the enzyme binds the substrates coenzyme A and phosphate, while succinate binding and nucleotide specificity is provided by the beta subunit. Can use either ATP or GTP, but prefers ATP. It can also function in the other direction for anabolic purposes, and this m
   1136..2299    -  CDS            sucC: SUCC_ECOLI - Experimental evidence at protein level: Swiss-Prot protein existence level 1. Succinyl-CoA synthetase functions in the citric acid cycle (TCA), coupling the hydrolysis of succinyl-CoA to the synthesis of either ATP or GTP and thus represents the only step of substrate-level phosphorylation in the TCA. The beta subunit provides nucleotide specificity of the enzyme and binds the substrate succinate, while the binding sites for coenzyme A and phosphate are found in the alpha subunit. Can use either ATP or GTP, but prefers ATP. It can also function in the other direction for anabolic
   2307..2329    -  RBS            RBS: efficient ribosome binding site from bacteriophage T7 gene 10 (Olins and Rangwala, 1989)
   2344..2368    -  protein_bind   lac operator: The lac repressor binds to the lac operator to inhibit transcription in E. coli. This inhibition can be relieved by adding lactose or isopropyl-β-D-thiogalactopyranoside (IPTG). lac repressor encoded by lacI
   2369..2387    -  promoter       T7 promoter: promoter for bacteriophage T7 RNA polymerase
   2413..2692    +  CDS            TcR (fragment): tetracycline efflux protein; tet; confers resistance to tetracycline
   2700..2777    +  promoter       lacI promoter: lacI
   2778..3860    +  CDS            lacI: lac repressor; lacI; The lac repressor binds to the lac operator to inhibit transcription in E. coli. This inhibition can be relieved by adding lactose or isopropyl-β-D-thiogalactopyranoside (IPTG).
   3873..3894    +  protein_bind   CAP binding site: CAP binding activates transcription in the presence of cAMP. E. coli catabolite activator protein
   3909..3973    +  CDS            TcR (fragment): tetracycline efflux protein; tet; confers resistance to tetracycline
   4035..4415    -  CDS            YPB1_ECOLX: Protein predicted: Swiss-Prot protein existence level 4. From Escherichia coli.
   4432..4623    +  CDS            rop: Rop protein, which maintains plasmids at low copy number; rop
   4725..4867    +  misc_feature   bom: basis of mobility region from pBR322
   5053..5641    -  rep_origin     ori: high-copy-number ColE1/pMB1/pBR322/pUC origin of replication
   5763..6578    +  CDS            KanR: aminoglycoside phosphotransferase; aph(3')-Ia; confers resistance to kanamycin in bacteria or G418 (Geneticin®) in eukaryotes
   6587..6644    -  promoter       AmpR promoter (fragment): bla
   6671..7126    -  rep_origin     f1 ori (sequence partly withheld): f1 bacteriophage origin of replication; arrow indicates direction of (+) strand synthesis
