[The description below was written by a language model from this plasmid's Addgene catalogue record and pLannotate feature annotations shown in this document.]
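Description:
pSucCD2 is a bacterial expression plasmid built on the Novagen pET42b backbone for producing E. coli succinyl-CoA synthetase. The sucCD insert (about 2 kb) was cloned between the NdeI and EcoRI sites. The feature table shows the two reading frames arranged one after the other as in the native operon. sucC encodes the beta subunit, which binds succinate and sets nucleotide specificity. sucD follows almost immediately and encodes the alpha subunit, which binds coenzyme A and phosphate. Both subunits are therefore made from a single transcript and can assemble into the citric acid cycle enzyme that couples succinyl-CoA hydrolysis to ATP or GTP synthesis.

Transcription is driven by a T7 promoter with an adjacent lac operator. The T7 gene 10 ribosome binding site lies upstream of sucC, and a T7 terminator lies downstream. A plasmid-borne lacI gene supplies the repressor, so expression is IPTG-inducible in a host that provides T7 RNA polymerase; the depositor recommends a DE3 strain. Use of the NdeI site appears to have removed the N-terminal fusion region of pET42b, as no such tags are annotated. A His-tag fragment remains downstream of sucD, but the record states that this C-terminal tag is not expressed, so the enzyme is produced untagged.

The plasmid is selected with kanamycin (KanR) and replicates from a pBR322-type ColE1 origin with rop and bom; it also carries an f1 origin. The catalogue lists it as high copy. The catalogue also gives a total size of 7,930 bp, whereas the annotated assembled sequence is 7,137 nt. This difference is consistent with vector sequence being lost during cloning.
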