Addgene plasmid #83324: pSucCD2
Purpose: expresses E. coli succinyl-CoA synthetase
Depositing lab: Robert Hausinger. Depositing organization: Michigan State University.
Backbone
  Vector backbone: pET42b
  Backbone manufacturer: Novagen
  Backbone size w/o insert (bp): 5930
  Total vector size (bp): 7930
  Modifications to backbone: C-terminal His-tag NOT expressed
  Vector type: Bacterial Expression
Growth in bacteria
  Bacterial resistance: Kanamycin, 50 μg/mL
  Growth temperature: 37°C
  Growth strain: DH5alpha
  Growth instructions: The depositing laboratory recommends strain C41(DE3) for protein expression
  Copy number: High Copy
Gene/Insert
  Gene/Insert name: sucCD
  Species: E. coli
  Insert size (bp): 2000
  Cloning method: Restriction Enzyme; 5′ cloning site NdeI (not destroyed); 3′ cloning site EcoRI (not destroyed)
  Sequencing primers: 5′ T7; 3′ T7rev
Terms and licenses: Academic/Nonprofit Terms; Industry Terms: Not Available to Industry
How to cite: pSucCD2 was a gift from Robert Hausinger (Addgene plasmid # 83324 ; http://n2t.net/addgene:83324 ; RRID:Addgene_83324)
