>Addgene plasmid #83324 | pSucCD2 | depositor partial sequence | sequence record 158570 | sucCD gene in pET42b (NdeI/SacI)
CATATGAACTTACATGAATATCAGGCAAAACAACTGTTTGCCCGCTATGGCTTACCAGCACCGGTGGGTT
ATGCCTGTACTACTCCGCGCGAAGCAGAAGAAGCCGCTTCAAAAATCGGTGCCGGTCCGTGGGTAGTGAA
ATGTCAGGTTCACGCTGGTGGCCGCGGTAAAGCGGGCGGTGTGAAAGTTGTAAACAGCAAAGAAGACATC
CGTGCTTTTGCAGAAAACTGGCTGGGCAAGCGTCTGGTAACGTATCAAACAGATGCCAATGGCCAACCGG
TTAACCAGATTCTGGTTGAAGCAGCGACCGATATCGCTAAAGAGCTGTATCTCGGTGCCGTTGTAGACCG
TAGTTCACGTCGCGTGGTCTTTATGGCCTCCACCGAAGGCGGCGTGGAAATCGAAAAAGTGGCGGAAGAA
ACTCCGCACCTGATCCACAAAGTTGCGCTTGATCCGCTGACTGGCCCGATGCCGTATCAGGGACGCGAGC
TGGCGTTCAAACTGGGTCTGGAAGGTAAACTGGTTCAGCAGTTCGCCAAAATCTTCATGGGCCTGGCGAC
CATTTTCCTGGAGCGCGACCTGGCGCTGATCGAAATCAACCCGCTGGTCATCACCAAACAGGGCGATCTG
ATTTGCCTCGACGGCAAACTGGGCGCTGATGGCAACGCCCTGTTCCGCCAGCCTGATCTGCGCGAAATGC
GTGACCAGTCGCAGGAAGATCCGCGTGAAGCACAGGCTGCACAGTGGGAACTGAACTACGTTGCGCTGGA
CGGTAACATCGGTTGTATGGTTAACGGCGCASGCCTGGCGATGGGTACGATGGACATCGTTAAACTGCAC
GGCGGCGAACCGGCTAACTTCCTGGACGTTGGCGGCGGCGCAACCAAAGAACGTGTAACCGAAGCGTTCA
AAATCATCCTCTCTGACGACAAAGTGAAAGCCGTTCTGGTTAACATCTTCGGCGGTATCGTTCGTTGCGA
CCTGATCGCTGACGGTATCATCGGTGCGGTAGCGGAAGTGGGTGTTAACGTACCGGTCGTGGTACGTCTG
GAAGGTAACAACGCCGAACTCGGCGCGAAGAAACTGGCTGACAGCGGCCTGAATATTATTGCAGCAAAAG
GTCTGACGGATGCAGCTCAGCAGGTTGTTGCCGCAGTGGAGGGGAAATAATGTCCATTTTAATTGATAAA
AACACCAAGGTTATCTGCCAGGGCTTTACCGGTAGCCAGGGGACTTTCCACTCAGAACAGGCCATTGCAT
ACGGCACTAAAATGGTTGGCGGCGTAACCCCAGGTAAAGGCGGTACTACCCACCTCGGCCTGCCGGTGTT
CAACACCGTGCGTGAAGCTGTTGCTGCTACTGGCGCTACCGCTTCTGTTATCTACGTACCAGCACCGTTC
TGCAAAGACTCCATTCTGGAAGCCATCGACGCAGGCATCAAACTGATTATCACCATCACTGAAGGCATCC
CGACGCTGGATATGCTGACCGTGAAAGTGAAGCTGGATGAAGCAGGCGTTCGTATGATCGGCCCGAACTG
CCCAGGCGTTATCACTCCGGGTGAATGCAAAATCGGTATTCAGCCTGGTCACATTCACAAACCGGGTAAA
GTGGGTATCGTTTCCCGTTCCGGTACACTGACCTATGAAGCGGTTAAACAGACCACGGATTACGGTTTCG
GTCAGTCGACCTGTGTCGGTATCGGCGGTGACCCGATCCCTGGCTCTAACTTTATCGACATCCTCGAAAT
GTTCGAAAAAGATCCGCAGACCGAAGCGATCGTGATGATCGGTGAGATCGGCGGTAGCGCTGAAGAAGAA
GCAGCTGCGTACATCAAAGAGCACGTTACCAAGCCAGTTGTGGGTTACATCGCTGGTGTAACTGCGCCGA
AAGGCAAACGTATGGGCCACGCGGGTGCCATCATTGCCGGTGGGAAAGGGACTGCGGATGAGAAATTCGC
TGCTCTGGAAGCCGCAGGCGTGAAAACCGTTCGCAGCCTGGCGGATATCGGTGAAGCACTGAAAACTGTT
CTGAAATAAGAGCTCGATGCTCAATCACTAGTGAATTC
