>Addgene plasmid #83324 | pSucCD2 | addgene partial sequence | sequence record 160470 | pBRrevBam 5'-GGTGATGTCGGCGATATAGG-3'
GGCGCCGGTGATGCCGGCCACGATGCGTCCGGCGTAGAGGATCGAGATCGATCTCGATCCCGCGAAATTA
ATACGACTCACTATAGGGGAATTGTGAGCGGATAACAATTCCCCTCTAGAAATAATTTTGTTTAACTTTA
AGAAGGAGATATACATATGAACTTACATGAATATCAGGCAAAACAACTGTTTGCCCGCTATGGCTTACCA
GCACCGGTGGGTTATGCCTGTACTACTCCGCGCGAAGCAGAAGAAGCCGCTTCAAAAATCGGTGCCGGTC
CGTGGGTAGTGAAATGTCAGGTTCACGCAGGCGGCCGCGGTAAAGCGGGCGGTGTGAAAGTTGTAAACAG
CAAAGAAGACATCCGTGCTTTTGCAGAAAACTGGCTGGGCAAGCGTCTGGTAACGTATCAAACAGATGCC
AATGGCCAACCGGTTAACCAGATTCTGGTTGAAGCAGCGACCGATATCGCTAAAGAGCTGTATCTCGGTG
CCGTTGTAGACCGTAGTTCACGTCGCGTGGTCTTTATGGCCTCCACCGAAGGCGGCGTGGAAATCGAAAA
AGTGGCGGAAGAAACTCCGCACCTGATCCACAAAGTTGCGCTTGATCCGCTGACTGGCCCGATGCCGTAT
CAGGGACGCGAGCTGGCGTTCAAACTGGGTCTGGAAGGTAAACTGGTTCAGCAGTTCACCAAAATCTTCA
TGGGCCTGGCGACCATTTTCCTGGAGCGCGACCTGGCGCTGATCGAAATCAACCCGCTGGTCATCACCAA
ACAGGGCGATCTGATTTGCCTCGACGGCAAACTGGGCGCTGATGGCAACGCCCTGTTCCGCCAGCCTGAT
CTGCGCGAAATGCGTGACCAGTCGCAGGAAGATCCGCGTGAAGCACAGGCTGCACAGTGGGAACTGAACT
ACGTTGCGCTGGACGGTAACATCGGTTGTATGGTTAACGGCGCAGGCCTGGCGATGGGTACGATGGACAT
CGTTAAACTGCACGGCGGCGAACCGGCTAACTTCCTGGACGTTGGCGGCGGCGCA
