>Addgene plasmid #83324 | pSucCD2 | addgene partial sequence | sequence record 160474 | T7term 5'-GCTAGTTATTGCTCAGCGG-3'
TTCCTTTCGGGCTTTGTTTAGCAGCCTAGGTATTAATCAATTAGTGGTGGTGGTGGTGGTGGTGGTGCTC
GAGTGCGGCCGCAAGCTTGTCGACGGAGCTCGCCTGCAGGCGCGCCAAGGCCTGTACAGAATTCACTAGT
GATTGAGCATCGAGCTCTTATTTCAGAACAGTTTTCAGTGCTTCACCGATATCCGCCAGGCTGCGAACGG
TTTTCACGCCTGCGGCTTCCAGAGCAGCGAATTTCTCATCCGCAGTCCCTTTCCCACCGGCAATGATGGC
ACCCGCGTGGCCCATACGTTTGCCTTTCGGCGCAGTTACACCAGCGATGTAACCCACAACTGGCTTGGTA
ACGTGCTCTTTGATGTACGCAGCTGCTTCTTCTTCAGCGCTACCGCCGATCTCACCGATCATCACGATCG
CTTCGGTCTGCGGATCTTTTTCGAACATTTCGAGGATGTCGATAAAGTTAGAGCCAGGGATCGGGTCACC
GCCGATACCGACACAGGTCGACTGACCGAAACCGTAATCCGTGGTCTGTTTAACCGCTTCATAGGTCAGT
GTACCGGAACGGGAAACGATACCCACTTTACCCGGTTTGTGAATGTGACCAGGCTGAATACCGATTTTGC
ATTCACCCGGAGTGATAACGCCTGGGCAGTTCGGGCCGATCATACGAACGCCTGCTTCATCCAGCTTCAC
TTTCACGGTCAGCATATCCAGCGTCGGGATGCCTTCAGTGATGGTGATAATCAGTTTGATGCCTGCGTCG
ATGGCTTCCAGAATGGAGTCTTTGCAGAACGGTGCTGGTACGTAGATAACAGAAGCGGTAGCGCCAGTAG
CAGCAACAGCTTCACGCACGGTGTTGAACACCGGCAGGCCGAGGTGGGTAGTACCGCCTTTACCTGGGGT
TACGCCGCCAACCATTTTAGTGCCGTATGCAATGGCCTGTTCTGAGTGGAAAGTCCCCTGGCTACCGGTA
AAGCCCTGGCAGATAACCTTGGTGTTTTTATCAATTAAAATGGACATTATTTCCCCTCCACTGCGGCAAC
AACCTG
